>Addgene plasmid #235759 | pYO760 | addgene full sequence | sequence record 472491 | Addgene NGS Result
CTCGCGCGTTTCGGTGATGACGGTGAAAACCTCTGACACATGCAGCTCCCGGAGACGGTCACAGCTTGTC
TGTAAGCGGATGCCGGGAGCAGACAAGCCCGTCAGGGCGCGTCAGCGGGTGTTGGCGGGTGTCGGGGCTG
GCTTAACTATGCGGCATCAGAGCAGATTGTACTGAGAGTGCACCATACCACCTTTTCAATTCATCATTTT
TTTTTTATTCTTTTTTTTGATTTCGGTTTCCTTGAAATTTTTTTGATTCGGTAATCTCCGAACAGAAGGA
AGAACGAAGGAAGGAGCACAGACTTAGATTGGTATATATACGCATATGTAGTGTTGAAGAAACATGAAAT
TGCCCAGTATTCTTAACCCAACTGCACAGAACAAAAACCTGCAGGAAACGAAGATAAATCATGTCGAAAG
CTACATATAAGGAACGTGCTGCTACTCATCCTAGTCCTGTTGCTGCCAAGCTATTTAATATCATGCACGA
AAAGCAAACAAACTTGTGTGCTTCATTGGATGTTCGTACCACCAAGGAATTACTGGAGTTAGTTGAAGCA
TTAGGTCCCAAAATTTGTTTACTAAAAACACATGTGGATATCTTGACTGATTTTTCCATGGAGGGCACAG
TTAAGCCGCTAAAGGCATTATCCGCCAAGTACAATTTTTTACTCTTCGAAGACAGAAAATTTGCTGACAT
TGGTAATACAGTCAAATTGCAGTACTCTGCGGGTGTATACAGAATAGCAGAATGGGCAGACATTACGAAT
GCACACGGTGTGGTGGGCCCAGGTATTGTTAGCGGTTTGAAGCAGGCGGCAGAAGAAGTAACAAAGGAAC
CTAGAGGCCTTTTGATGTTAGCAGAATTGTCATGCAAGGGCTCCCTATCTACTGGAGAATATACTAAGGG
TACTGTTGACATTGCGAAGAGCGACAAAGATTTTGTTATCGGCTTTATTGCTCAAAGAGACATGGGTGGA
AGAGATGAAGGTTACGATTGGTTGATTATGACACCCGGTGTGGGTTTAGATGACAAGGGAGACGCATTGG
GTCAACAGTATAGAACCGTGGATGATGTGGTCTCTACAGGATCTGACATTATTATTGTTGGAAGAGGACT
ATTTGCAAAGGGAAGGGATGCTAAGGTAGAGGGTGAACGTTACAGAAAAGCAGGCTGGGAAGCATATTTG
AGAAGATGCGGCCAGCAAAACTAAAAAACTGTATTATAAGTAAATGCATGTATACTAAACTCACAAATTA
GAGCTTCAATTTAATTATATCAGTTATTACCCTATGCGGTGTGAAATACCGCACAGATGCGTAAGGAGAA
AATACCGCATCAGGAAATTGTAAGCGTTAATATTTTGTTAAAATTCGCGTTAAATTTTTGTTAAATCAGC
TCATTTTTTAACCAATAGGCCGAAATCGGCAAAATCCCTTATAAATCAAAAGAATAGACCGAGATAGGGT
[37 nt withheld, positions 1471-1507]
AAAGAACGTGGACTCCAACGTCAAAGG
[49 nt withheld, positions 1535-1583]
T
[91 nt withheld, positions 1585-1675]
G
[124 nt withheld, positions 1677-1800]
CCATTCGCCATTCAGGCTGCGCAACTGTTGGGAAGGGCGATCGGTGCGGGCCTCTTCGCTATTACGCCAG
CTGGCGAAAGGGGGATGTGCTGCAAGGCGATTAAGTTGGGTAACGCCAGGGTTTTCCCAGTCACGACGTT
GTAAAACGACGGCCAGTGAGCGCGCGTAATACGACTCACTATAGGGCGAATTGGGTACCGCGTTGTGAGA
GAGTGTGCTCCTTGGCTAGACACTTAGGTTCCTTGTTTAGTGACGCCGTTCAAACTGCATCCGTTCAATG
GTTCGAAAGAACTCTGGATGATTCTGCTATTAGAAGAATTTCTTTACCAAGTGCATTTTTAACCGCAGAT
ATTCTATTATCTACTTTGTTGAACATCTCATCCGGTTTAGTTGTGTATCCAAAGGTTATCGAAAGGAGAA
TTAAGGGTGAACTACCTTTTATGGCTACTGAAAATATCATCATGGCTATGGTAGAAAAGAATGCCTCCAG
ACAAGAAGTACATGAGCGTATTAGAGTGCTCTCTCATCAAGCCGCAGCAGTAGTCAAGGAAGAAGGTGGG
GAAAATGATTTAATTGAACGAGTAAAGAGGGATGAATTTTTCAAGCCTATCTGGGAAGAATTAGATTCTT
TACTGGAACCATCCACTTTTGTTGGTAGAGCTCCACAACAAGTTGAGAAATTTGTTCAAAAAGACGTTAA
CAATGCTTTACAACCTTTCCAAAAGTACCTAAACGATGAACAAGTCAAGTTAAATGTTTAGAAGCCTTTA
CATGTACAAATAATATGTTTATTACCCTATTATATGTTACTAATGAAAAAAATAACAATTCTTTATTTAT
GTACAATGCAAGTAGAATTCCCTAAATAGAAGTTAACTATTTTTATTTTACTGGGATATATTTTTCATCT
TCTTCCTTCATACTCCTTTCATTTTTCTTGTTTTTTTGGCTTACGGATTTTGGCAATGTTTATACTTTAG
AAAAAAAGGAAACTCATAATGCTGGCATACTTGAAAAACCATACGGAAAGATCGTAGTTTATTTTTGTAA
TAAGACACTGAAGTCAGCTGTTTGAAAGAGTATATTGAATTGATGGTTTTACCTATTAGGGATAGTAATC
ATAATTTAAAAATGTTTGATCCATGAAAATTAAGCCACTAAAGGGCCTTGTTAGTTCTCACAAAAGGAAT
ATAAGTCAAGTCAAGATCAAATTTTCATTGGCATATAGCTCTTTACTAAAATTAAACAAACTATTGGAGT
ATTCTTCCCAAGTCCATGAGGAAATCAATGAAATTTCCAGCAAAATAGAAGATGACTTTTTGTCACTCAA
GAATCAAAATCATTGGTATATGAGAACAGTACAGAAGTCCATAGAAACGCTAGAAAAGGAAGTCCTACAA
AGGAAAAAAAGCAAGAAAAATATAGAAATGGCGCAACTCGAGAGTAATGATACTATCAACCATTCTAAAA
CAGAACTGTCTCTGATGTCGCAGGACGAGTCTATAAATGATGACTATGGAAGCATATATTCTAGATTTGT
GCAAATAAAAGATAGGTTGGACCAACTGAGGTTTAAGAAACTGTATCAGCTGATAGGGATCTTCCATTCA
ACGGATTTATTTAATTCAGATAGAGGCTATATTTACTTTGAAAAACCTTCTAGCGTAAATGATGTTATTA
ATAGGCTCAAGCTAAAACCTTTGAATATAGAGATATTACTTAGACAAGCCGGCGAATCCACAAAGCACAG
AGAATATGTAAACAGCCAGTTGGGTTATTACCTTTTATTTCTCCATTTGACAGCCATCCAAATTTTCAAG
GCTCCTTTACCCTATAGACTAATGTATTATGGTAGTACATCAGTGATCGACAGTCAATATCCGTTGTATT
TCACTGATCAAATGATTTCTAAGCATCAAGCAAAGCTGATTAAAGCCATACATTATTTTAATGCTGATAT
ATTGCAATTTAAACAGATTCTGGAGAATTACCGTCCAACAGTCGAGGACTACAAAGACCATGACGGTGAT
TATAAAGATCATGATATCGATTACAAGGATGACGATGACAAGTAGAATTCGTGAGCTCGCGAATTTCTTA
TGATTTATGATTTTTATTATTAAATAAGTTATAAAAAAAATAAGTGTATACAAATTTTAAAGTGACTCTT
AGGTTTTAAAACGAAAATTCTTATTCTTGAGTAACTCTTTCCTGTAGGTCAGGTTGCTTTCTCAGGTATA
GCATGAGGTCGCTCTTATTGACCACACCTCTACCGGCAGCGGCCGCCACCGCGGTGGAGCTCCAGCTTTT
GTTCCCTTTAGTGAGGGTTAATTGCGCGCTTGGCGTAATCATGGTCATAGCTGTTTCCTGTGTGAAATTG
TTATCCGCTCACAATTCCACACAACATACGAGCCGGAAGCATAAAGTGTAAAGCCTGGGGTGCCTAATGA
GTGAGCTAACTCACATTAATTGCGTTGCGCTCACTGCCCGCTTTCCAGTCGGGAAACCTGTCGTGCCAGC
TGCATTAATGAATCGGCCAACGCGCGGGGAGAGGCGGTTTGCGTATTGGGCGCTCTTCCGCTTCCTCGCT
CACTGACTCGCTGCGCTCGGTCGTTCGGCTGCGGCGAGCGGTATCAGCTCACTCAAAGGCGGTAATACGG
TTATCCACAGAATCAGGGGATAACGCAGGAAAGAACATGTGAGCAAAAGGCCAGCAAAAGGCCAGGAACC
GTAAAAAGGCCGCGTTGCTGGCGTTTTTCCATAGGCTCCGCCCCCCTGACGAGCATCACAAAAATCGACG
CTCAAGTCAGAGGTGGCGAAACCCGACAGGACTATAAAGATACCAGGCGTTTCCCCCTGGAAGCTCCCTC
GTGCGCTCTCCTGTTCCGACCCTGCCGCTTACCGGATACCTGTCCGCCTTTCTCCCTTCGGGAAGCGTGG
CGCTTTCTCATAGCTCACGCTGTAGGTATCTCAGTTCGGTGTAGGTCGTTCGCTCCAAGCTGGGCTGTGT
GCACGAACCCCCCGTTCAGCCCGACCGCTGCGCCTTATCCGGTAACTATCGTCTTGAGTCCAACCCGGTA
AGACACGACTTATCGCCACTGGCAGCAGCCACTGGTAACAGGATTAGCAGAGCGAGGTATGTAGGCGGTG
CTACAGAGTTCTTGAAGTGGTGGCCTAACTACGGCTACACTAGAAGAACAGTATTTGGTATCTGCGCTCT
GCTGAAGCCAGTTACCTTCGGAAAAAGAGTTGGTAGCTCTTGATCCGGCAAACAAACCACCGCTGGTAGC
GGTGGTTTTTTTGTTTGCAAGCAGCAGATTACGCGCAGAAAAAAAGGATCTCAAGAAGATCCTTTGATCT
TTTCTACGGGGTCTGACGCTCAGTGGAACGAAAACTCACGTTAAGGGATTTTGGTCATGAGATTATCAAA
AAGGATCTTCACCTAGATCCTTTTAAATTAAAAATGAAGTTTTAAATCAATCTAAAGTATATATGAGTAA
ACTTGGTCTGACAGTTACCAATGCTTAATCAGTGAGGCACCTATCTCAGCGATCTGTCTATTTCGTTCAT
CCATAGTTGCCTGACTCCCCGTCGTGTAGATAACTACGATACGGGAGGGCTTACCATCTGGCCCCAGTGC
TGCAATGATACCGCGAGACCCACGCTCACCGGCTCCAGATTTATCAGCAATAAACCAGCCAGCCGGAAGG
GCCGAGCGCAGAAGTGGTCCTGCAACTTTATCCGCCTCCATCCAGTCTATTAATTGTTGCCGGGAAGCTA
GAGTAAGTAGTTCGCCAGTTAATAGTTTGCGCAACGTTGTTGCCATTGCTACAGGCATCGTGGTGTCACG
CTCGTCGTTTGGTATGGCTTCATTCAGCTCCGGTTCCCAACGATCAAGGCGAGTTACATGATCCCCCATG
TTGTGCAAAAAAGCGGTTAGCTCCTTCGGTCCTCCGATCGTTGTCAGAAGTAAGTTGGCCGCAGTGTTAT
CACTCATGGTTATGGCAGCACTGCATAATTCTCTTACTGTCATGCCATCCGTAAGATGCTTTTCTGTGAC
TGGTGAGTACTCAACCAAGTCATTCTGAGAATAGTGTATGCGGCGACCGAGTTGCTCTTGCCCGGCGTCA
ATACGGGATAATACCGCGCCACATAGCAGAACTTTAAAAGTGCTCATCATTGGAAAACGTTCTTCGGGGC
GAAAACTCTCAAGGATCTTACCGCTGTTGAGATCCAGTTCGATGTAACCCACTCGTGCACCCAACTGATC
TTCAGCATCTTTTACTTTCACCAGCGTTTCTGGGTGAGCAAAAACAGGAAGGCAAAATGCCGCAAAAAAG
GGAATAAGGGCGACACGGAAATGTTGAATACTCATACTCTTCCTTTTTCAATATTATTGAAGCATTTATC
AGGGTTATTGTCTCATGAGCGGATACATATTTGAATGTATTTAGAAAAATAAACAAATAGGGGTTCCGCG
CACATTTCCCCGAAAAGTGCCACCTGGGTCCTTTTCATCACGTGCTATAAAAATAATTATAATTTAAATT
TTTTAATATAAATATATAAATTAAAAATAGAAAGTAAAAAAAGAAATTAAAGAAAAAATAGTTTTTGTTT
TCCGAAGATGTAAAAGACTCTAGGGGGATCGCCAACAAATACTACCTTTTATCTTGCTCTTCCTGCTCTC
AGGTATTAATGCCGAATTGTTTCATCTTGTCTGTGTAGAAGACCACACACGAAAATCCTGTGATTTTACA
TTTTACTTATCGTTAATCGAATGTATATCTATTTAATCTGCTTTTCTTGTCTAATAAATATATATGTAAA
GTACGCTTTTTGTTGAAATTTTTTAAACCTTTGTTTATTTTTTTTTCTTCATTCCGTAACTCTTCTACCT
TCTTTATTTACTTTCTAAAATCCAAATACAAAACATAAAAATAAATAAACACAGAGTAAATTCCCAAATT
ATTCCATCATTAAAAGATACGAGGCGCGTGTAAGTTACAGGCAAGCGATCCGTCTAAGAAACCATTATTA
TCATGACATTAACCTATAAAAATAGGCGTATCACGAGGCCCTTTCGT
Features (pLannotate 1.2.2; 22 found; start..end, strand, type, name):
      1..36      +  CDS            rop (fragment): Rop protein, which maintains plasmids at low copy number; rop
    138..187     +  misc_feature   bom (fragment): basis of mobility region from pBR322
    195..410     +  promoter       URA3 promoter: S. cerevisiae URA3
    411..1214    +  CDS            URA3: orotidine-5'-phosphate decarboxylase, required for uracil biosynthesis; S. cerevisiae URA3; yeast auxotrophic marker, counterselectable with 5-fluoroorotic acid (5-FOA)
   1293..1344    +  misc_feature   bom (fragment): basis of mobility region from pBR322
   1372..1800    -  rep_origin     f1 ori (sequence partly withheld): f1 bacteriophage origin of replication; arrow indicates direction of (+) strand synthesis
   1804..1959    -  CDS            lacZα (fragment): LacZα fragment of β-galactosidase; lacZ fragment
   1967..1985    +  promoter       T7 promoter: promoter for bacteriophage T7 RNA polymerase
   2001..2558    +  CDS            ADE13 (fragment): PUR8_YEAST - Experimental evidence at protein level: Swiss-Prot protein existence level 1. From Saccharomyces cerevisiae (strain ATCC 204508 / S288c) (Baker's yeast).
   2946..3800    +  CDS            VPS38 (fragment): VPS38_YEAST - Also known as VPL17. Experimental evidence at protein level: Swiss-Prot protein existence level 1. Involved in endosome-to-Golgi retrograde transport as part of the VPS34 PI3-kinase complex II. This complex is required for the endosome-to-Golgi retrieval of PEP1 and KEX2, and the recruitment of VPS5 and VPS7, two components of the retromer complex, to endosomal membranes (probably through generating a specific pool of phosphatidylinositol 3-phosphate allowing the recruitment of the retromer complex proteins to the endosome). Mediates the interaction between VPS30 and the VPS34-VP
   3807..3872    +  CDS            3xFLAG: three tandem FLAG® epitope tags, followed by an enterokinase cleavage site
   3889..4076    +  terminator     ADH1 terminator: S. cerevisiae ADH1; transcription terminator for the S. cerevisiae alcohol dehydrogenase 1 (ADH1) gene
   4078..4102    -  misc_feature   MCS (fragment): pBluescript multiple cloning site
   4115..4133    -  promoter       T3 promoter: promoter for bacteriophage T3 RNA polymerase
   4178..4194    -  protein_bind   lac operator: The lac repressor binds to the lac operator to inhibit transcription in E. coli. This inhibition can be relieved by adding lactose or isopropyl-β-D-thiogalactopyranoside (IPTG). lac repressor encoded by lacI
   4202..4232    -  promoter       lac promoter: promoter for the E. coli lac operon
   4247..4268    -  protein_bind   CAP binding site: CAP binding activates transcription in the presence of cAMP. E. coli catabolite activator protein
   4281..4373    -  CDS            lacI (fragment): lac repressor; lacI; The lac repressor binds to the lac operator to inhibit transcription in E. coli. This inhibition can be relieved by adding lactose or isopropyl-β-D-thiogalactopyranoside (IPTG).
   4556..5144    -  rep_origin     ori: high-copy-number ColE1/pMB1/pBR322/pUC origin of replication
   5315..6175    -  CDS            AmpR: β-lactamase; bla; confers resistance to ampicillin, carbenicillin, and related antibiotics
   6176..6280    -  promoter       AmpR promoter: bla
   6317..6820    +  misc_feature   CEN/ARS: S. cerevisiae CEN6 centromere fused to an autonomously replicating sequence
