[The description below was written by a language model from this plasmid's Addgene catalogue record and pLannotate feature annotations shown in this document.]
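Description:
pYO760 is a yeast expression plasmid built on pRS416, a low-copy centromeric shuttle vector for Saccharomyces cerevisiae. In yeast it is maintained through the CEN6/ARS element and selected with the URA3 auxotrophic marker, which can also be counterselected with 5-fluoroorotic acid. In E. coli it replicates from a high-copy ColE1/pUC-type origin and is selected with ampicillin through the β-lactamase gene. The backbone also retains the f1 phage origin, the T7 and T3 promoters, and lacZα/lac promoter remnants flanking the pBluescript-derived cloning region, none of which has a stated role in the yeast expression function.

The insert is a truncated S. cerevisiae VPS38 lacking its N-terminal C2 domain (amino acids 1–154 deleted), fused at the C terminus to a 3xFLAG epitope and followed by the ADH1 transcription terminator. Expression is driven by the native VPS38 promoter. The feature table shows a fragment of the ADE13 coding sequence just upstream of the VPS38 fragment, which probably reflects genomic sequence carried along with the promoter region, though the record does not say so. Vps38 is a subunit of the Vps34 PI3-kinase complex II, which acts in endosome-to-Golgi retrograde transport and in recruiting retromer to endosomal membranes.

The combination of a native promoter and a centromeric backbone should give near-physiological expression of the tagged truncation. This suits the plasmid to testing how the C2 domain contributes to Vps38 function and complex II behaviour in yeast, with the FLAG tag available for detection or immunoprecipitation. The record itself gives the purpose only as expression of this truncated, tagged protein.
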