Addgene plasmid #235759: pYO760
Purpose: Expression of ScVPS38 delta C2 (1-154)-x3FLAG under its own promoter
Depositing lab: Roger Williams. Depositing organization: MRC Laboratory of Molecular Biology. Publication: Structure and flexibility of the endosomal Vps34 complex reveals the basis of its function on membranes. Rostislavleva K, Soler N, Ohashi Y, Zhang L, Pardon E, Burke JE, Masson GR, Johnson C, Steyaert J, Ktistakis NT, Williams RL. Science. 2015 Oct 9;350(6257):aac7365. doi: 10.1126/science.aac7365. PubMed 26450213.
Backbone
  Vector backbone: pRS416
  Vector type: Yeast Expression
Growth in bacteria
  Bacterial resistance: Ampicillin, 100 μg/mL
  Growth temperature: 37°C
  Growth strain: DH5alpha
  Copy number: High Copy
Gene/Insert
  Gene/Insert name: VPS38 delta C2
  Species: S. cerevisiae (budding yeast)
  Mutation: aa 1-154 deleted
  Promoter: ScVPS38 promoter
  Tag / fusion protein: 3xFLAG (C terminal on insert)
  Cloning method: Restriction Enzyme; 5′ cloning site Unknown (unknown if destroyed)
Terms and licenses: Academic/Nonprofit Terms; Industry Terms: Not Available to Industry
How to cite: pYO760 was a gift from Roger Williams (Addgene plasmid # 235759 ; http://n2t.net/addgene:235759 ; RRID:Addgene_235759)
